Addgene plasmid #29701: FL-fibulin-3-V5 pcDNA4
Depositing lab: Mariano Viapiano. Depositing organization: Ohio State University. Publication: Fibulin-3 is uniquely upregulated in malignant gliomas and promotes tumor cell motility and invasion. Hu B, Thirtamara-Rajamani KK, Sim H, Viapiano MS. Mol Cancer Res. 2009 Nov . 7(11):1756-70. 10.1158/1541-7786.MCR-09-0207 PubMed 19887559.
Backbone
  Vector backbone: pcDNA4.1
  Backbone manufacturer: Invitrogen
  Backbone size w/o insert (bp): 5000
  Vector type: Mammalian Expression
  Selectable markers: Zeocin
Growth in bacteria
  Bacterial resistance: Ampicillin, 100 μg/mL
  Growth temperature: 37°C
  Growth strain: DH5alpha
  Copy number: High Copy
Gene/Insert
  Gene/Insert name: EFEMP1 (alt name: fibulin-3)
  Species: H. sapiens (human)
  Insert size (bp): 1500
  Entrez Gene: EFEMP1 (a.k.a. ARCL1D, DHRD, DRAD, FBLN3, FBNL, FIBL-3, GLC1H, MLVT, MTLV, S1-5)
  Tag / fusion protein: V5 (C terminal on backbone)
  Cloning method: Restriction Enzyme; 5′ cloning site EcoRI (not destroyed); 3′ cloning site XhoI (not destroyed)
  Sequencing primers: 5′ T7; 3′ BGH reverse
Terms and licenses: Academic/Nonprofit Terms; Industry Terms: Not Available to Industry
How to cite: FL-fibulin-3-V5 pcDNA4 was a gift from Mariano Viapiano (Addgene plasmid # 29701 ; http://n2t.net/addgene:29701 ; RRID:Addgene_29701)
