[The description below was written by a language model from this plasmid's Addgene catalogue record.]
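Description:
FL-fibulin-3-V5 pcDNA4 is a mammalian expression plasmid built on the commercial pcDNA4.1 backbone (about 5 kb without insert). It is propagated in E. coli as a high-copy plasmid under ampicillin selection. It also carries a Zeocin marker, which allows transfected mammalian cells to be selected and stable expressing lines to be derived.

The payload is the human EFEMP1 gene, which encodes the secreted extracellular matrix glycoprotein fibulin-3. The insert is roughly 1.5 kb, and the "FL" in the name suggests the full-length coding sequence. It was cloned between EcoRI and XhoI sites, both of which remain intact, so the insert can be excised or transferred to another vector. The reading frame continues into a V5 epitope supplied by the backbone, giving a C-terminally tagged protein that can be detected or immunoprecipitated with anti-V5 antibodies independently of any endogenous fibulin-3.

The record does not explicitly state the promoter or polyadenylation signal. The listed sequencing primers (T7 forward and BGH reverse) fit the usual pcDNA layout, in which a strong constitutive viral promoter and a T7 priming site lie upstream of the cloning site and a bovine growth hormone polyadenylation signal lies downstream. No feature table is provided to confirm these elements.

The associated publication reports that fibulin-3 is upregulated in malignant gliomas and promotes tumor cell motility and invasion. This points to use of the construct for overexpressing tagged fibulin-3 in cultured cells to study its effects on tumor cell behaviour.
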