>Addgene plasmid #29701 | FL-fibulin-3-V5 pcDNA4 | addgene partial sequence | sequence record 35128 | 29701 with BGH-rev
TGACCGGTACGCGTAGAATCGAGACCGAGGAGAGGGTTAGGGATAGGCTTACCTTCGAAGGGCCCTCTAG
ACTCGAGAAATGAAAATGGCCCCACTATTATTGTCAATCTTAACACAGAGCTTGTGCGGAAGGTCCCTAT
ACTGCTGACTGTCAGCATCTCCAGGTCCACGATATGTTCTCTTGGTCCTGATAATGACTTCACGAGCACA
AGCATTGCACTTACAGGACTTGTTTGTCGTAGGTAGAACTCTCCATTTTCATTTCCAGATTTAATCCGAA
AAGTATTGATGGTGTTGGCATAAATAGTTGTGGCCTGTATCTGGAAGATGTCTGATGGCACAGACCTATC
AGATCGGATGCTCATGTATTTGTAGACTATTGACTGGGGCAGTTCTCGGCACATGGCATTTGAGACTGGG
CAAACACATCGGTTCTCTGGTGTTAGAATGTAGGGATCTTGACAAGGATTTCGTGGATAACAACGGAAGC
CGCCATGATAATTCCAACACATTTCATCCTCCCGGCATTCATTTGTGGTCTCACACTCATTTATATCTTG
ACNNGTTCTACTTCTCACCACTTGGTATCCCTGGGGGCACATACATGAGAATTTCCCAGGTTCATTGACA
CATTGATATTGACACAGGTAGCTTGAGGTTCTGCATTCATCAATGTCTTCACAGTTGAGCCTGTCACTGC
TTAGCTCATATCCTTGATTGCACTGACAGATGAATGAACCAAGAATGTTGTAGCACTGCTGAGCACATTG
ATTGCTGGCATCACATTCATTTATATCTACGCAGGTATAGTTGTTTGCTGCCAATTGAAA
