>Addgene plasmid #29701 | FL-fibulin-3-V5 pcDNA4 | addgene partial sequence | sequence record 81640 | CMV-F 5'-CGCAAATGGGCGGTAGGCGTG-3'
GAGAACCCACTGCTTACTGGCTTATCGAAATTAATACGACTCACTATAGGGAGACCCAAGCTGGCTAGCG
TTTAAACTTAAGCTTGGTACCGAGCTCGGATCCACTAGTCCAGTGTGGTGGAATTCATGTTGAAAGCCCT
TTTCCTAACTATGCTGACTCTGGCGCTGGTCAAGTCACAGGACACCGAAGAAACCATCACGTACACGCAA
TGCACTGACGGATATGAGTGGGATCCTGTGAGACAGCAATGCAAAGATATTGATGAATGTGACATTGTCC
CAGACGCTTGTAAAGGTGGAATGAAGTGTGTCAACCACTATGGAGGATACCTCTGCCTTCCGAAAACAGC
CCAGATTATTGTCAATAATGAACAGCCTCAGCAGGAAACACAACCAGCAGAAGGAACCTCAGGGGCAACC
ACCGGGGTTGTAGCTGCCAGCAGCATGGCAACCAGTGGAGTGTTGCCCGGGGGTGGTTTTGTGGCCAGTG
CTGCTGCAGTCGCAGGCCCTGAAATGCAGACTGGCCGAAATAACTTTGTCATCCGGCGGAACCCAGCTGA
CCCTCAGCGCATTCCCTCCAACCCTTCCCACCGTATCCAGTGTGCAGCAGGCTACGAGCAAAGTGAACAC
AACGTGTGCCAAGACATAGACGAGTGCACTGCAGGGACGCACAACTGTAGAGCAGACCAAGTGTGCATCA
ATTTACGGGGATCCTTTGCATGTCAGTGCCCTCCTGGATATCAGAAGCGAGGGGAGCAGTGCGTAGACAT
AGATGAATGTACCATCCCTCCATATTGCCACCAAAGATGCGTGAATACACCAGGCTCATTTTATTGCCAG
TGCAGTCCTGGG
